Addgene plasmid #71707: pX330-U6-Chimeric_BB-CBh-hSpCas9-hGem(1/110)
Purpose: A human codon-optimized SpCas9 fused to first 110 amino acids of human GEMININ and chimeric guide RNA expression plasmid
Depositing lab: Giulio Draetta. Depositing organization: University of Texas MD Anderson Cancer Center. Publication: Post-translational Regulation of Cas9 during G1 Enhances Homology-Directed Repair. Gutschner T, Haemmerle M, Genovese G, Draetta GF, Chin L. Cell Rep. 2016 Feb 3. pii: S2211-1247(16)00040-1. doi: 10.1016/j.celrep.2016.01.019. PubMed 26854237.
Backbone
  Vector backbone: pX330-U6-Chimeric_BB-CBh-hSpCas9
  Backbone manufacturer: Zhang lab, Addgene plasmid 42230
  Total vector size (bp): 8854
  Vector type: Mammalian Expression, CRISPR
Growth in bacteria
  Bacterial resistance: Ampicillin, 100 μg/mL
  Growth temperature: 37°C
  Growth strain: NEB Stable
  Copy number: High Copy
Gene/Insert
  Gene/Insert name: humanized S. pyogenes Cas9 fused to human Geminin (alt names: hSpCas9-hGem(1/110); hCas9-hGem(1/110); GEMININ)
  Species: H. sapiens (human)
  Insert size (bp): 4614
  Entrez Gene: GMNN (a.k.a. Gem, MGORS6)
  Promoter: CBh
  Tag / fusion protein: 3xFLAG (N terminal on insert); hGEM(1/110) (C terminal on insert)
  Cloning method: Restriction Enzyme; 5′ cloning site AgeI (not destroyed); 3′ cloning site EcoRI (not destroyed)
  Sequencing primers: 5′ pCBhProF (AGGGATGGTTGGTTGGTGGG); 3′ CCAATCCTCCCCCTTGCTGT or BGH-rev
Terms and licenses: Academic/Nonprofit Terms; Industry Terms: Not Available to Industry
How to cite: pX330-U6-Chimeric_BB-CBh-hSpCas9-hGem(1/110) was a gift from Giulio Draetta (Addgene plasmid # 71707 ; http://n2t.net/addgene:71707 ; RRID:Addgene_71707)
