[The description below was written by a language model from this plasmid's Addgene catalogue record and pLannotate feature annotations shown in this document.]
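Description:
pX330-U6-Chimeric_BB-CBh-hSpCas9-hGem(1/110) is an all-in-one mammalian CRISPR expression plasmid of about 8.85 kb, derived from the pX330 backbone. It is maintained in bacteria as a high-copy plasmid through a ColE1/pUC-type origin and selected with ampicillin via the β-lactamase gene. An f1 phage origin is also present, along with a single annotated AAV2 inverted terminal repeat downstream of the expression cassette, which is a remnant of the backbone rather than a functional packaging pair. No mammalian selection marker is annotated.

The plasmid carries two expression units. A human U6 RNA polymerase III promoter sits upstream of the S. pyogenes chimeric guide RNA scaffold, with a short gap between them where a user's target-specific spacer is inserted. The second unit uses the CBh promoter, annotated here as a CMV enhancer plus a hybrid chicken β-actin/minute virus of mice intron, to drive a human codon-optimized SpCas9. According to the catalogue entry, this Cas9 bears an N-terminal 3xFLAG tag. The feature table shows a nucleoplasmin nuclear localization signal following the Cas9 coding region, then the first 110 amino acids of human Geminin (GMNN) fused at the C terminus, with a bovine growth hormone polyadenylation signal terminating the transcript.

Geminin is degraded at the metaphase–anaphase transition and stays low until the next round of replication, so this fragment acts as a cell-cycle degron. It lowers Cas9 levels in G1 while allowing the nuclease to accumulate in S/G2/M, when homology-directed repair is active. The construct is intended for genome editing experiments that aim to raise the proportion of homology-directed repair outcomes.
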