Features (pLannotate 1.2.2; 18 found; start..end, strand, type, name):
      1..241     +  promoter       U6 promoter: RNA polymerase III promoter for human U6 snRNA
    268..343     +  misc_RNA       gRNA scaffold: guide RNA scaffold for the Streptococcus pyogenes CRISPR/Cas9 system
    350..393     +  misc_RNA       gRNA scaffold (fragment): guide RNA scaffold for the Streptococcus pyogenes CRISPR/Cas9 system
    440..725     +  enhancer       CMV enhancer: human cytomegalovirus immediate early enhancer; contains an 18-bp deletion relative to the standard CMV enhancer
   1005..1232    +  intron         hybrid intron: hybrid between chicken β-actin (CBA) and minute virus of mice (MMV) introns (Gray et al., 2011)
   1370..2971    +  CDS            Cas9(N): N-terminal portion of Streptococcus pyogenes Cas9 (Zetsche et al., 2015)
   2972..5470    +  CDS            Cas9(C): C-terminal portion of Streptococcus pyogenes Cas9 (Zetsche et al., 2015)
   5471..5518    +  CDS            nucleoplasmin NLS: bipartite nuclear localization signal from nucleoplasmin
   5531..5860    +  CDS            GMNN (fragment): GEMI_HUMAN - Experimental evidence at protein level: Swiss-Prot protein existence level 1. Inhibits DNA replication by preventing the incorporation of MCM complex into pre-replication complex (pre-RC) (PubMed:9635433, PubMed:14993212, PubMed:20129055, PubMed:24064211). It is degraded during the mitotic phase of the cell cycle (PubMed:9635433, PubMed:14993212, PubMed:24064211). Its destruction at the metaphase- anaphase transition permits replication in the succeeding cell cycle (PubMed:9635433, PubMed:14993212, PubMed:24064211). Inhibits histone acetyltransferase activity of KAT7/HBO1 in a CDT
   5900..6011    +  polyA_signal   bGH poly(A) signal: bovine growth hormone polyadenylation signal
   6116..6256    +  repeat_region  AAV2 ITR: inverted terminal repeat of adeno-associated virus serotype 2 inverted
   6261..6312    -  misc_feature   bom (fragment): basis of mobility region from pBR322
   6331..6786    +  rep_origin     f1 ori (sequence partly withheld): f1 bacteriophage origin of replication; arrow indicates direction of (+) strand synthesis
   6787..6836    -  misc_feature   bom (fragment): basis of mobility region from pBR322
   6938..6973    -  CDS            rop (fragment): Rop protein, which maintains plasmids at low copy number; rop
   7068..7172    +  promoter       AmpR promoter: bla
   7173..8033    +  CDS            AmpR: β-lactamase; bla; confers resistance to ampicillin, carbenicillin, and related antibiotics
   8204..8792    +  rep_origin     ori: high-copy-number ColE1/pMB1/pBR322/pUC origin of replication
>Addgene plasmid #71707 | pX330-U6-Chimeric_BB-CBh-hSpCas9-hGem(1/110) | addgene full sequence | sequence record 424083 | Addgene NGS Result
GAGGGCCTATTTCCCATGATTCCTTCATATTTGCATATACGATACAAGGCTGTTAGAGAGATAATTGGAA
TTAATTTGACTGTAAACACAAAGATATTAGTACAAAATACGTGACGTAGAAAGTAATAATTTCTTGGGTA
GTTTGCAGTTTTAAAATTATGTTTTAAAATGGACTATCATATGCTTACCGTAACTTGAAAGTATTTCGAT
TTCTTGGCTTTATATATCTTGTGGAAAGGACGAAACACCGGGTCTTCGAGAAGACCTGTTTTAGAGCTAG
AAATAGCAAGTTAAAATAAGGCTAGTCCGTTATCAACTTGAAAAAGTGGCACCGAGTCGGTGCTTTTTTG
TTTTAGAGCTAGAAATAGCAAGTTAAAATAAGGCTAGTCCGTTTTTAGCGCGTGCGCCAATTCTGCAGAC
AAATGGCTCTAGAGGTACCCGTTACATAACTTACGGTAAATGGCCCGCCTGGCTGACCGCCCAACGACCC
CCGCCCATTGACGTCAATAGTAACGCCAATAGGGACTTTCCATTGACGTCAATGGGTGGAGTATTTACGG
TAAACTGCCCACTTGGCAGTACATCAAGTGTATCATATGCCAAGTACGCCCCCTATTGACGTCAATGACG
GTAAATGGCCCGCCTGGCATTGTGCCCAGTACATGACCTTATGGGACTTTCCTACTTGGCAGTACATCTA
CGTATTAGTCATCGCTATTACCATGGTCGAGGTGAGCCCCACGTTCTGCTTCACTCTCCCCATCTCCCCC
CCCTCCCCACCCCCAATTTTGTATTTATTTATTTTTTAATTATTTTGTGCAGCGATGGGGGCGGGGGGGG
GGGGGGGGCGCGCGCCRGGGGGGGGGGGGGGGGGGGGGGGGGGGGGGGGGGSGRGGSGGRGRGGKGCGGC
GGCAGCCAATCAGAGCGGCGCGCTCCGAAAGTTTCCTTTTATGGCGAGGCGGCGGCGGCGGCGGCCCTAT
AAAAAGCGAAGCGCGCGGCGGGCGGGAGTCGCTGCGCGCTGCCTTCGCCCCGTGCCCCGCTCCGCCGCCG
CCTCGCGCCGCCCGCCCCGGCTCTGACTGACCGCGTTACTCCCACAGGTGAGCGGGCGGGACGGCCCTTC
TCCTCCGGGCTGTAATTAGCTGAGCAAGAGGTAAGGGTTTAAGGGATGGTTGGTTGGTGGGGTATTAATG
TTTAATTACCTGGAGCACCTGCCTGAAATCACTTTTTTTCAGGTTGGACCGGTGCCACCATGGACTATAA
GGACCACGACGGAGACTACAAGGATCATGATATTGATTACAAAGACGATGACGATAAGATGGCCCCAAAG
AAGAAGCGGAAGGTCGGTATCCACGGAGTCCCAGCAGCCGACAAGAAGTACAGCATCGGCCTGGACATCG
GCACCAACTCTGTGGGCTGGGCCGTGATCACCGACGAGTACAAGGTGCCCAGCAAGAAATTCAAGGTGCT
GGGCAACACCGACCGGCACAGCATCAAGAAGAACCTGATCGGAGCCCTGCTGTTCGACAGCGGCGAAACA
GCCGAGGCCACCCGGCTGAAGAGAACCGCCAGAAGAAGATACACCAGACGGAAGAACCGGATCTGCTATC
TGCAAGAGATCTTCAGCAACGAGATGGCCAAGGTGGACGACAGCTTCTTCCACAGACTGGAAGAGTCCTT
CCTGGTGGAAGAGGATAAGAAGCACGAGCGGCACCCCATCTTCGGCAACATCGTGGACGAGGTGGCCTAC
CACGAGAAGTACCCCACCATCTACCACCTGAGAAAGAAACTGGTGGACAGCACCGACAAGGCCGACCTGC
GGCTGATCTATCTGGCCCTGGCCCACATGATCAAGTTCCGGGGCCACTTCCTGATCGAGGGCGACCTGAA
CCCCGACAACAGCGACGTGGACAAGCTGTTCATCCAGCTGGTGCAGACCTACAACCAGCTGTTCGAGGAA
AACCCCATCAACGCCAGCGGCGTGGACGCCAAGGCCATCCTGTCTGCCAGACTGAGCAAGAGCAGACGGC
TGGAAAATCTGATCGCCCAGCTGCCCGGCGAGAAGAAGAATGGCCTGTTCGGAAACCTGATTGCCCTGAG
CCTGGGCCTGACCCCCAACTTCAAGAGCAACTTCGACCTGGCCGAGGATGCCAAACTGCAGCTGAGCAAG
GACACCTACGACGACGACCTGGACAACCTGCTGGCCCAGATCGGCGACCAGTACGCCGACCTGTTTCTGG
CCGCCAAGAACCTGTCCGACGCCATCCTGCTGAGCGACATCCTGAGAGTGAACACCGAGATCACCAAGGC
CCCCCTGAGCGCCTCTATGATCAAGAGATACGACGAGCACCACCAGGACCTGACCCTGCTGAAAGCTCTC
GTGCGGCAGCAGCTGCCTGAGAAGTACAAAGAGATTTTCTTCGACCAGAGCAAGAACGGCTACGCCGGCT
ACATTGACGGCGGAGCCAGCCAGGAAGAGTTCTACAAGTTCATCAAGCCCATCCTGGAAAAGATGGACGG
CACCGAGGAACTGCTCGTGAAGCTGAACAGAGAGGACCTGCTGCGGAAGCAGCGGACCTTCGACAACGGC
AGCATCCCCCACCAGATCCACCTGGGAGAGCTGCACGCCATTCTGCGGCGGCAGGAAGATTTTTACCCAT
TCCTGAAGGACAACCGGGAAAAGATCGAGAAGATCCTGACCTTCCGCATCCCCTACTACGTGGGCCCTCT
GGCCAGGGGAAACAGCAGATTCGCCTGGATGACCAGAAAGAGCGAGGAAACCATCACCCCCTGGAACTTC
GAGGAAGTGGTGGACAAGGGCGCTTCCGCCCAGAGCTTCATCGAGCGGATGACCAACTTCGATAAGAACC
TGCCCAACGAGAAGGTGCTGCCCAAGCACAGCCTGCTGTACGAGTACTTCACCGTGTATAACGAGCTGAC
CAAAGTGAAATACGTGACCGAGGGAATGAGAAAGCCCGCCTTCCTGAGCGGCGAGCAGAAAAAGGCCATC
GTGGACCTGCTGTTCAAGACCAACCGGAAAGTGACCGTGAAGCAGCTGAAAGAGGACTACTTCAAGAAAA
TCGAGTGCTTCGACTCCGTGGAAATCTCCGGCGTGGAAGATCGGTTCAACGCCTCCCTGGGCACATACCA
CGATCTGCTGAAAATTATCAAGGACAAGGACTTCCTGGACAATGAGGAAAACGAGGACATTCTGGAAGAT
ATCGTGCTGACCCTGACACTGTTTGAGGACAGAGAGATGATCGAGGAACGGCTGAAAACCTATGCCCACC
TGTTCGACGACAAAGTGATGAAGCAGCTGAAGCGGCGGAGATACACCGGCTGGGGCAGGCTGAGCCGGAA
GCTGATCAACGGCATCCGGGACAAGCAGTCCGGCAAGACAATCCTGGATTTCCTGAAGTCCGACGGCTTC
GCCAACAGAAACTTCATGCAGCTGATCCACGACGACAGCCTGACCTTTAAAGAGGACATCCAGAAAGCCC
AGGTGTCCGGCCAGGGCGATAGCCTGCACGAGCACATTGCCAATCTGGCCGGCAGCCCCGCCATTAAGAA
GGGCATCCTGCAGACAGTGAAGGTGGTGGACGAGCTCGTGAAAGTGATGGGCCGGCACAAGCCCGAGAAC
ATCGTGATCGAAATGGCCAGAGAGAACCAGACCACCCAGAAGGGACAGAAGAACAGCCGCGAGAGAATGA
AGCGGATCGAAGAGGGCATCAAAGAGCTGGGCAGCCAGATCCTGAAAGAACACCCCGTGGAAAACACCCA
GCTGCAGAACGAGAAGCTGTACCTGTACTACCTGCAGAATGGGCGGGATATGTACGTGGACCAGGAACTG
GACATCAACCGGCTGTCCGACTACGATGTGGACCATATCGTGCCTCAGAGCTTTCTGAAGGACGACTCCA
TCGACAACAAGGTGCTGACCAGAAGCGACAAGAACCGGGGCAAGAGCGACAACGTGCCCTCCGAAGAGGT
CGTGAAGAAGATGAAGAACTACTGGCGGCAGCTGCTGAACGCCAAGCTGATTACCCAGAGAAAGTTCGAC
AATCTGACCAAGGCCGAGAGAGGCGGCCTGAGCGAACTGGATAAGGCCGGCTTCATCAAGAGACAGCTGG
TGGAAACCCGGCAGATCACAAAGCACGTGGCACAGATCCTGGACTCCCGGATGAACACTAAGTACGACGA
GAATGACAAGCTGATCCGGGAAGTGAAAGTGATCACCCTGAAGTCCAAGCTGGTGTCCGATTTCCGGAAG
GATTTCCAGTTTTACAAAGTGCGCGAGATCAACAACTACCACCACGCCCACGACGCCTACCTGAACGCCG
TCGTGGGAACCGCCCTGATCAAAAAGTACCCTAAGCTGGAAAGCGAGTTCGTGTACGGCGACTACAAGGT
GTACGACGTGCGGAAGATGATCGCCAAGAGCGAGCAGGAAATCGGCAAGGCTACCGCCAAGTACTTCTTC
TACAGCAACATCATGAACTTTTTCAAGACCGAGATTACCCTGGCCAACGGCGAGATCCGGAAGCGGCCTC
TGATCGAGACAAACGGCGAAACCGGGGAGATCGTGTGGGATAAGGGCCGGGATTTTGCCACCGTGCGGAA
AGTGCTGAGCATGCCCCAAGTGAATATCGTGAAAAAGACCGAGGTGCAGACAGGCGGCTTCAGCAAAGAG
TCTATCCTGCCCAAGAGGAACAGCGATAAGCTGATCGCCAGAAAGAAGGACTGGGACCCTAAGAAGTACG
GCGGCTTCGACAGCCCCACCGTGGCCTATTCTGTGCTGGTGGTGGCCAAAGTGGAAAAGGGCAAGTCCAA
GAAACTGAAGAGTGTGAAAGAGCTGCTGGGGATCACCATCATGGAAAGAAGCAGCTTCGAGAAGAATCCC
ATCGACTTTCTGGAAGCCAAGGGCTACAAAGAAGTGAAAAAGGACCTGATCATCAAGCTGCCTAAGTACT
CCCTGTTCGAGCTGGAAAACGGCCGGAAGAGAATGCTGGCCTCTGCCGGCGAACTGCAGAAGGGAAACGA
ACTGGCCCTGCCCTCCAAATATGTGAACTTCCTGTACCTGGCCAGCCACTATGAGAAGCTGAAGGGCTCC
CCCGAGGATAATGAGCAGAAACAGCTGTTTGTGGAACAGCACAAGCACTACCTGGACGAGATCATCGAGC
AGATCAGCGAGTTCTCCAAGAGAGTGATCCTGGCCGACGCTAATCTGGACAAAGTGCTGTCCGCCTACAA
CAAGCACCGGGATAAGCCCATCAGAGAGCAGGCCGAGAATATCATCCACCTGTTTACCCTGACCAATCTG
GGAGCCCCTGCCGCCTTCAAGTACTTTGACACCACCATCGACCGGAAGAGGTACACCAGCACCAAAGAGG
TGCTGGACGCCACCCTGATCCACCAGAGCATCACCGGCCTGTACGAGACACGGATCGACCTGTCTCAGCT
GGGAGGCGACAAAAGGCCGGCGGCCACGAAAAAGGCCGGCCAGGCAAAAAAGAAAAAGGGATCCAAGCTT
ATGAATCCCAGTATGAAGCAGAAACAAGAAGAAATCAAAGAGAATATAAAGAATAGTTCTGTCCCAAGAA
GAACTCTGAAGATGATTCAGCCTTCTGCATCTGGATCTCTTGTTGGAAGAGAAAATGAGCTGTCCGCAGG
CTTGTCCAAAAGGAAACATCGGAATGACCACTTAACATCTACAACTTCCAGCCCTGGGGTTATTGTCCCA
GAATCTAGTGAAAATAAAAATCTTGGAGGAGTCACCCAGGAGTCATTTGATCTTATGATTAAAGAAAATC
CATCCTCTCAGTATTGGAAGGAAGTGGCAGAAAAACGGAGAAAGGCGCTGTAACTCGAGGAATTCCTAGA
GCTCGCTGATCAGCCTCGACTGTGCCTTCTAGTTGCCAGCCATCTGTTGTTTGCCCCTCCCCCGTGCCTT
CCTTGACCCTGGAAGGTGCCACTCCCACTGTCCTTTCCTAATAAAATGAGGAAATTGCATCGCATTGTCT
GAGTAGGTGTCATTCTATTCTGGGGGGTGGGGTGGGGCAGGACAGCAAGGGGGAGGATTGGGAAGAGAAT
AGCAGGCATGCTGGGGAGCGGCCGCAGGAACCCCTAGTGATGGAGTTGGCCACTCCCTCTCTGCGCGCTC
GCTCGCTCACTGAGGCCGGGCGACCAAAGGTCGCCCGACGCCCGGGCTTTGCCCGGGCGGCCTCAGTGAG
CGAGCGAGCGCGCAGCTGCCTGCAGGGGCGCCTGATGCGGTATTTTCTCCTTACGCATCTGTGCGGTATT
TCACACCGCATA
[95 nt withheld, positions 6313-6407]
T
[46 nt withheld, positions 6409-6454]
C
[141 nt withheld, positions 6456-6596]
CCTTTGACGTTGGAGTCCACGTTCTTT
[37 nt withheld, positions 6624-6660]
ACTCTATCTCGGGCTATTCTTTTGATTTATAAGGGATTTTGCCGATTTCGGTCTATTGGTTAAAAAATGA
GCTGATTTAACAAAAATTTAACGCGAATTTTAACAAAATATTAACGTTTACAATTTTATGGTGCACTCTC
AGTACAATCTGCTCTGATGCCGCATAGTTAAGCCAGCCCCGACACCCGCCAACACCCGCTGACGCGCCCT
GACGGGCTTGTCTGCTCCCGGCATCCGCTTACAGACAAGCTGTGACCGTCTCCGGGAGCTGCATGTGTCA
GAGGTTTTCACCGTCATCACCGAAACGCGCGAGACGAAAGGGCCTCGTGATACGCCTATTTTTATAGGTT
AATGTCATGATAATAATGGTTTCTTAGACGTCAGGTGGCACTTTTCGGGGAAATGTGCGCGGAACCCCTA
TTTGTTTATTTTTCTAAATACATTCAAATATGTATCCGCTCATGAGACAATAACCCTGATAAATGCTTCA
ATAATATTGAAAAAGGAAGAGTATGAGTATTCAACATTTCCGTGTCGCCCTTATTCCCTTTTTTGCGGCA
TTTTGCCTTCCTGTTTTTGCTCACCCAGAAACGCTGGTGAAAGTAAAAGATGCTGAAGATCAGTTGGGTG
CACGAGTGGGTTACATCGAACTGGATCTCAACAGCGGTAAGATCCTTGAGAGTTTTCGCCCCGAAGAACG
TTTTCCAATGATGAGCACTTTTAAAGTTCTGCTATGTGGCGCGGTATTATCCCGTATTGACGCCGGGCAA
GAGCAACTCGGTCGCCGCATACACTATTCTCAGAATGACTTGGTTGAGTACTCACCAGTCACAGAAAAGC
ATCTTACGGATGGCATGACAGTAAGAGAATTATGCAGTGCTGCCATAACCATGAGTGATAACACTGCGGC
CAACTTACTTCTGACAACGATCGGAGGACCGAAGGAGCTAACCGCTTTTTTGCACAACATGGGGGATCAT
GTAACTCGCCTTGATCGTTGGGAACCGGAGCTGAATGAAGCCATACCAAACGACGAGCGTGACACCACGA
TGCCTGTAGCAATGGCAACAACGTTGCGCAAACTATTAACTGGCGAACTACTTACTCTAGCTTCCCGGCA
ACAATTAATAGACTGGATGGAGGCGGATAAAGTTGCAGGACCACTTCTGCGCTCGGCCCTTCCGGCTGGC
TGGTTTATTGCTGATAAATCTGGAGCCGGTGAGCGTGGAAGCCGCGGTATCATTGCAGCACTGGGGCCAG
ATGGTAAGCCCTCCCGTATCGTAGTTATCTACACGACGGGGAGTCAGGCAACTATGGATGAACGAAATAG
ACAGATCGCTGAGATAGGTGCCTCACTGATTAAGCATTGGTAACTGTCAGACCAAGTTTACTCATATATA
CTTTAGATTGATTTAAAACTTCATTTTTAATTTAAAAGGATCTAGGTGAAGATCCTTTTTGATAATCTCA
TGACCAAAATCCCTTAACGTGAGTTTTCGTTCCACTGAGCGTCAGACCCCGTAGAAAAGATCAAAGGATC
TTCTTGAGATCCTTTTTTTCTGCGCGTAATCTGCTGCTTGCAAACAAAAAAACCACCGCTACCAGCGGTG
GTTTGTTTGCCGGATCAAGAGCTACCAACTCTTTTTCCGAAGGTAACTGGCTTCAGCAGAGCGCAGATAC
CAAATACTGTTCTTCTAGTGTAGCCGTAGTTAGGCCACCACTTCAAGAACTCTGTAGCACCGCCTACATA
CCTCGCTCTGCTAATCCTGTTACCAGTGGCTGCTGCCAGTGGCGATAAGTCGTGTCTTACCGGGTTGGAC
TCAAGACGATAGTTACCGGATAAGGCGCAGCGGTCGGGCTGAACGGGGGGTTCGTGCACACAGCCCAGCT
TGGAGCGAACGACCTACACCGAACTGAGATACCTACAGCGTGAGCTATGAGAAAGCGCCACGCTTCCCGA
AGGGAGAAAGGCGGACAGGTATCCGGTAAGCGGCAGGGTCGGAACAGGAGAGCGCACGAGGGAGCTTCCA
GGGGGAAACGCCTGGTATCTTTATAGTCCTGTCGGGTTTCGCCACCTCTGACTTGAGCGTCGATTTTTGT
GATGCTCGTCAGGGGGGCGGAGCCTATGGAAAAACGCCAGCAACGCGGCCTTTTTACGGTTCCTGGCCTT
TTGCTGGCCTTTTGCTCACATGT
