>Addgene plasmid #71707 | pX330-U6-Chimeric_BB-CBh-hSpCas9-hGem(1/110) | addgene partial sequence | sequence record 133083 | pCBhProF 5'-agggatggttggttggtggg-3'
GTTGGACCGGTGCCACCATGGACTATAAGGACCACGACGGAGACTACAAGGATCATGATATTGATTACAA
AGACGATGACGATAAGATGGCCCCAAAGAAGAAGCGGAAGGTCGGTATCCACGGAGTCCCAGCAGCCGAC
AAGAAGTACAGCATCGGCCTGGACATCGGCACCAACTCTGTGGGCTGGGCCGTGATCACCGACGAGTACA
AGGTGCCCAGCAAGAAATTCAAGGTGCTGGGCAACACCGACCGGCACAGCATCAAGAAGAACCTGATCGG
AGCCCTGCTGTTCGACAGCGGCGAAACAGCCGAGGCCACCCGGCTGAAGAGAACCGCCAGAAGAAGATAC
ACCAGACGGAAGAACCGGATCTGCTATCTGCAAGAGATCTTCAGCAACGAGATGGCCAAGGTGGACGACA
GCTTCTTCCACAGACTGGAAGAGTCCTTCCTGGTGGAAGAGGATAAGAAGCACGAGCGGCACCCCATCTT
CGGCAACATCGTGGACGAGGTGGCCTACCACGAGAAGTACCCCACCATCTACCACCTGAGAAAGAAACTG
GTGGACAGCACCGACAAGGCCGACCTGCGGCTGATCTATCTGGCCCTGGCCCACATGATCAAGTTCCGGG
GCCACTTCCTGATCGAGGGCGACCTGAACCCCGACAACAGCGACGTGGACAAGCTGTTCATCCAGCTGGT
GCAGACCTACAACCAGCTGTTCGAGGAAAACCCCATCAACGCCAGCGGCGTGGACGCCAAGGCCATCCTG
TCTGCCAGACTGAGCAAGAGCAGACGGCTGGAAA
