>Addgene plasmid #71707 | pX330-U6-Chimeric_BB-CBh-hSpCas9-hGem(1/110) | addgene partial sequence | sequence record 134126 | dCas9-F2 5'-CCAAAGAGGTGCTGGACG-3'
CGAGACACGGATCGACCTGTCTCAGCTGGGAGGCGACAAAAGGCCGGCGGCCACGAAAAAGGCCGGCCAG
GCAAAAAAGAAAAAGGGATCCAAGCTTATGAATCCCAGTATGAAGCAGAAACAAGAAGAAATCAAAGAGA
ATATAAAGAATAGTTCTGTCCCAAGAAGAACTCTGAAGATGATTCAGCCTTCTGCATCTGGATCTCTTGT
TGGAAGAGAAAATGAGCTGTCCGCAGGCTTGTCCAAAAGGAAACATCGGAATGACCACTTAACATCTACA
ACTTCCAGCCCTGGGGTTATTGTCCCAGAATCTAGTGAAAATAAAAATCTTGGAGGAGTCACCCAGGAGT
CATTTGATCTTATGATTAAAGAAAATCCATCCTCTCAGTATTGGAAGGAAGTGGCAGAAAAACGGAGAAA
GGCGCTGTAACTCGAGGAATTCCTAGAGCTCGCTGATCAGCCTCGACTGTGCCTTCTAGTTGCCAGCCAT
CTGTTGTTTGCCCCTCCCCCGTGCCTTCCTTGACCCTGGAAGGTGCCACTCCCACTGTCCTTTCCTAATA
AAATGAGGAAATTGCATCGCATTGTCTGAGTAGGTGTCATTCTATTCTGGGGGGTGGGGTGGGGCAGGAC
AGCAAGGGGGAGGATTGGGAAGAGAATAGCAGGCATGCTGGGGAGCGGCCGCAGGAACCCCTAGTGATGG
AGTTGGCCACTCCCTCTCTGCGCG
