>Addgene plasmid #71707 | pX330-U6-Chimeric_BB-CBh-hSpCas9-hGem(1/110) | addgene partial sequence | sequence record 134127 | CAGenhancer-F 5'-GGGCGTACTTGGCATATGAT-3'
ACGGGTACCTCTAGAGCCATTTGTCTGCAGAATTGGCGCACGCGCTAAAAACGGACTAGCCTTATTTTAA
CTTGCTATTTCTAGCTCTAAAACAAAAAAGCACCGACTCGGTGCCACTTTTTCAAGTTGATAACGGACTA
GCCTTATTTTAACTTGCTATTTCTAGCTCTAAAACAGGTCTTCTCGAAGACCCGGTGTTTCGTCCTTTCC
ACAAGATATATAAAGCCAAGAAATCGAAATACTTTCAAGTTACGGTAAGCATATGATAGTCCATTTTAAA
ACATAATTTTAAAACTGCAAACTACCCAAGAAATTATTACTTTCTACGTCACGTATTTTGTACTAATATC
TTTGTGTTTACAGTCAAATTAATTCCAATTATCTCTCTAACAGCCTTGTATCGTATATGCAAATATGAAG
GAATCATGGGAAATAGGCCCTCACATGTGAGCAAAAGGCCAGCAAAAGGCCAGGAACCGTAAAAAGGCCG
CGTTGCTGGCGTTTTTCCATAGGCTCCGCCCCCCTGACGAGCATCACAAAAATCGACGCTCAAGTCAGAG
GTGGCGAAACCCGACAGGACTATAAAGATACCAGGCGTTTCCCCCTGGAAGCTCCCTCGTGCGCTCTCCT
GTTCCGACCCTGCCGCTTACCGGATACCTGTCCGCCTTTCTCCCTTCGGGAAGCGTGGCGCTTTCTCATA
